Addgene plasmid #157226: pD649-HAsp-KIR2DL4-COMP5AP-AviTag-9xHis
Purpose: Mammalian expression of cell-surface protein extracellular domain fused to COMP5AP-AviTag-9xHis. Protein is secreted from cells.
Depositing lab: Chris Garcia. Depositing organization: Stanford University. Publication: A Human IgSF Cell-Surface Interactome Reveals a Complex Network of Protein-Protein Interactions. Wojtowicz WM, Vielmetter J, Fernandes RA, Siepe DH, Eastman CL, Chisholm GB, Cox S, Klock H, Anderson PW, Rue SM, Miller JJ, Glaser SM, Bragstad ML, Vance J, Lam AW, Lesley SA, Zinn K, Garcia KC. Cell. 2020 Aug 20;182(4):1027-1043.e17. doi: 10.1016/j.cell.2020.07.025. PubMed 32822567.
Backbone
  Vector backbone: pD649
  Backbone size w/o insert (bp): 7153
  Vector type: Mammalian Expression
Growth in bacteria
  Bacterial resistance: Ampicillin, 100 μg/mL
  Growth temperature: 37°C
  Growth strain: DH5alpha
  Copy number: High Copy
Gene/Insert
  Gene/Insert name: KIR2DL4 (alt name: KI2L4)
  Species: H. sapiens (human)
  Insert size (bp): 663
  Entrez Gene: KIR2DL4 (a.k.a. CD158D, G9P, KIR-103AS, KIR-2DL4, KIR103, KIR103AS)
  Promoter: CMV/SP6
  Tag / fusion protein: COMP5AP-AviTag-9xHis (C terminal on backbone)
  Cloning method: Restriction Enzyme; 5′ cloning site GCGGCCGC (not destroyed); 3′ cloning site GGCGCGCC (not destroyed)
  Sequencing primers: 5′ ATTTAGGTGACACTATAG; 3′ CGTCGCACTCCATCACGGTG
Resource information
  A portion of this plasmid was derived from a plasmid made by: synthesis by ThermoFisher
Terms and licenses: Academic/Nonprofit Terms; Industry Terms: Not Available to Industry
Depositor comments: Some plasmids in this collection may have an IS4-like element ISVsa5 family transposase upstream of the CMV promoter.
How to cite: pD649-HAsp-KIR2DL4-COMP5AP-AviTag-9xHis was a gift from Chris Garcia (Addgene plasmid # 157226 ; http://n2t.net/addgene:157226 ; RRID:Addgene_157226)
