[The description below was written by a language model from this plasmid's Addgene catalogue record and pLannotate feature annotations shown in this document.]
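Description:
pD649-HAsp-KIR2DL4-COMP5AP-AviTag-9xHis is a mammalian expression plasmid built on the pD649 backbone for producing a secreted, multimerised form of the extracellular domain of human KIR2DL4 (CD158D), an NK-cell receptor for HLA-G. It is propagated in E. coli as a high-copy plasmid through a ColE1/pUC-type origin and selected with ampicillin via a complete β-lactamase gene. The annotation also finds an SV40 early promoter/EM7 promoter cassette driving a puromycin N-acetyltransferase gene followed by an SV40 poly(A) signal, which could allow puromycin selection in mammalian cells, although the catalogue entry does not mention this. Short KanR, lacZα, ble and f1 ori fragments appear to be nonfunctional remnants. The depositor notes that some plasmids in this collection may carry an IS4-like transposase upstream of the CMV promoter, though none is annotated here.

The expression unit uses the CMV enhancer and promoter with a fragment of CMV intron A, followed by an SP6 promoter that can serve for in vitro transcription or as a sequencing primer site. The open reading frame starts with a signal peptide: the name indicates an "HAsp" leader, while the annotation tool matches this region partially to an IgH signal sequence. The KIR2DL4 ectodomain sits between two retained restriction sites, so ectodomains can be exchanged. Downstream come the coiled-coil region of rat cartilage oligomeric matrix protein, which assembles into pentamers, human placental alkaline phosphatase, an AviTag for enzymatic biotinylation and a polyhistidine tag (9xHis by name, detected as 8xHis), ending at a bGH poly(A) signal. The pentameric fusion increases avidity for weak interactions, and the phosphatase provides an enzymatic readout. This fits the construct's origin in a screen of human IgSF cell-surface protein interactions.
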