Features (pLannotate 1.2.2; 24 found; start..end, strand, type, name):
    119..143     -  CDS            KanR (fragment): aminoglycoside phosphotransferase; aph(3')-Ia; confers resistance to kanamycin
    254..842     +  rep_origin     ori: high-copy-number ColE1/pMB1/pBR322/pUC origin of replication
   1067..1084    +  terminator     rrnB T2 terminator (fragment): transcription terminator T2 from the E. coli rrnB gene
   1109..1128    -  CDS            lacZα (fragment): LacZα fragment of β-galactosidase; lacZ fragment
   1584..1600    +  protein_bind   lac operator: The lac repressor binds to the lac operator to inhibit transcription in E. coli. This inhibition can be relieved by adding lactose or isopropyl-β-D-thiogalactopyranoside (IPTG). lac repressor encoded by lacI
   1843..2146    +  enhancer       CMV enhancer: human cytomegalovirus immediate early enhancer
   2147..2350    +  promoter       CMV promoter: human cytomegalovirus (CMV) immediate early promoter
   2486..2529    +  intron         CMV intron (fragment): modified intron A from human cytomegalovirus
   2581..2599    +  promoter       SP6 promoter: promoter for bacteriophage SP6 RNA polymerase
   2603..2640    +  CDS            IgH signal sequence (fragment): signal sequence from the mouse immunoglobulin heavy chain variable region
   2698..3411    +  CDS            KIR2DL4 (fragment): KI2L4_HUMAN - Also known as CD158D, KIR103AS. Experimental evidence at protein level: Swiss-Prot protein existence level 1. Receptor for non-classical major histocompatibility class Ib HLA-G molecules. Recognizes HLA-G in complex with B2M/beta-2 microglobulin and a nonamer self-peptide (peptide-bound HLA-G-B2M). In decidual NK cells, binds peptide-bound HLA-G-B2M complex and triggers NK cell senescence-associated secretory phenotype as a molecular switch to promote vascular remodeling and fetal growth in early pregnancy (PubMed:23184984, PubMed:29262349, PubMed:16366734). May play a role in ba
   3508..3687    +  CDS            Comp (fragment): COMP_RAT - Experimental evidence at protein level: Swiss-Prot protein existence level 1. May play a role in the structural integrity of cartilage via its interaction with other extracellular matrix proteins such as the collagens and fibronectin. Can mediate the interaction of chondrocytes with the cartilage extracellular matrix through interaction with cell surface integrin receptors. Could play a role in the pathogenesis of osteoarthritis. Potent suppressor of apoptosis in both primary chondrocytes and transformed cells. Suppresses apoptosis by blocking the activation of caspase-3 and by indu
   3675..5127    +  CDS            SEAP (fragment): secreted alkaline phosphatase from human placenta The natural enzyme has a C-terminal transmembrane sequence that is replaced by a GPI anchor.
   5152..5193    +  CDS            AviTag™ (fragment): peptide tag that allows for enzymatic biotinylation
   5197..5220    +  CDS            8xHis: 8xHis affinity tag
   5366..5477    +  polyA_signal   bGH poly(A) signal: bovine growth hormone polyadenylation signal
   5478..5586    +  rep_origin     f1 ori (fragment): f1 bacteriophage origin of replication; arrow indicates direction of (+) strand synthesis
   5600..5929    +  promoter       SV40 promoter: SV40 enhancer and early promoter
   5977..6024    +  promoter       EM7 promoter: synthetic bacterial promoter&nbsp
   6043..6642    +  CDS            PuroR (fragment): puromycin N-acetyltransferase; pac from Streptomyces; confers resistance to puromycin
   6652..6777    +  CDS            ble (fragment): BLE_KLEPN - Experimental evidence at protein level: Swiss-Prot protein existence level 1. Binding protein with a strong affinity to the bleomycin family of antibiotics. Binds to CL990; an antimitotic-antibiotic compound. From Klebsiella pneumoniae.
   6772..6893    +  polyA_signal   SV40 poly(A) signal: SV40 polyadenylation signal
   6946..7806    -  CDS            AmpR: β-lactamase; bla; confers resistance to ampicillin, carbenicillin, and related antibiotics
   7809..89      -  promoter       AmpR promoter (fragment) (across the origin): bla
>Addgene plasmid #157226 | pD649-HAsp-KIR2DL4-COMP5AP-AviTag-9xHis | addgene full sequence | sequence record 474340 | Addgene NGS Result
TTTCAATATTATTGAAGCATTTATCAGGGTTATTGTCTCATGAGCGGATACATATTTGAATGTATTTAGA
AAAATAAACAAATAGGGGTCAGTGTTACAACCAATTAACCAATTCTGAACATTATCGCGAGCCCATTTAT
ACCTGAATATGGCTCATAACACCCCTTGCTCATGACCAAAATCCCTTAACGTGAGTTACGCGCGCGTCGT
TCCACTGAGCGTCAGACCCCGTAGAAAAGATCAAAGGATCTTCTTGAGATCCTTTTTTTCTGCGCGTAAT
CTGCTGCTTGCAAACAAAAAAACCACCGCTACCAGCGGTGGTTTGTTTGCCGGATCAAGAGCTACCAACT
CTTTTTCCGAAGGTAACTGGCTTCAGCAGAGCGCAGATACCAAATACTGTTCTTCTAGTGTAGCCGTAGT
TAGCCCACCACTTCAAGAACTCTGTAGCACCGCCTACATACCTCGCTCTGCTAATCCTGTTACCAGTGGC
TGCTGCCAGTGGCGATAAGTCGTGTCTTACCGGGTTGGACTCAAGACGATAGTTACCGGATAAGGCGCAG
CGGTCGGGCTGAACGGGGGGTTCGTGCACACAGCCCAGCTTGGAGCGAACGACCTACACCGAACTGAGAT
ACCTACAGCGTGAGCTATGAGAAAGCGCCACGCTTCCCGAAGGGAGAAAGGCGGACAGGTATCCGGTAAG
CGGCAGGGTCGGAACAGGAGAGCGCACGAGGGAGCTTCCAGGGGGAAACGCCTGGTATCTTTATAGTCCT
GTCGGGTTTCGCCACCTCTGACTTGAGCGTCGATTTTTGTGATGCTCGTCAGGGGGGCGGAGCCTATGGA
AAAACGCCAGCAACGCGGCCTTTTTACGGTTCCTGGCCTTTTGCTGGCCTTTTGCTCACATGTTCTTTCC
TGCGTTATCCCCTGATTCTGTGGATAACCGTATTACCGCCTTTGAGTGAGCTGATACCGCTCGCCGCAGC
CGAACGACCGAGCGCAGCGAGTCAGTGAGCGAGGAAGCGGAAGGCGAGAGTAGGGAACTGCCAGGCATCA
AACTAAGCAGAAGGCCCCTGACGGATGGCCTTTTTGCGTTTCTACAAACTCTTTCTGTGTTGTAAAACGA
CGGCCAGTCTTAAGCTCGGGCCCCCTGGGCGGTTCTGATAACGAGTAATCGTTAATCCGCAAATAACGTA
AAAACCCGCTTCGGCGGGTTTTTTTATGGGGGGAGTTTAGGGAAAGAGCATTTGTCAGAATATTTAAGGG
CGCCTGTCACTTTGCTTGATATATGAGAATTATTTAACCTTATAAATGAGAAAAAAGCAACGCACTTTAA
ATAAGATACGTTGCTTTTTCGATTGATGAACACCTATAATTAAACTATTCATCTATTATTTATGATTTTT
TGTATATACAATATTTCTAGTTTGTTAAAGAGAATTAAGAAAATAAATCTCGAAAATAATAAAGGGAAAA
TCAGTTTTTGATATCAAAATTATACATGTCAACGATAATACAAAATATAATACAAACTATAAGATGTTAT
CAGTATTTATTATCATTTAGAATAAATTTTGTGTCGCCCTTAATTGTGAGCGGATAACAATTACGAGCTT
CATGCACAGTGGCGTTGACTCAATATTGGCCATTAGCCATATTATTCATTGGTTATATAGCATAAATCAA
TATTGGCTATTGGCCATTGCATACGTTGTATCTATATCATAATATGTACATTTATATTGGCTCATGTCCA
ATATGACCGCCATGTTGGCATTGATTATTGACTAGTTATTAATAGTAATCAATTACGGGGTCATTAGTTC
ATAGCCCATATATGGAGTTCCGCGTTACATAACTTACGGTAAATGGCCCGCCTGGCTGACCGCCCAACGA
CCCCCGCCCATTGACGTCAATAATGACGTATGTTCCCATAGTAACGCCAATAGGGACTTTCCATTGACGT
CAATGGGTGGAGTATTTACGGTAAACTGCCCACTTGGCAGTACATCAAGTGTATCATATGCCAAGTACGC
CCCCTATTGACGTCAATGACGGTAAATGGCCCGCCTGGCATTATGCCCAGTACATGACCTTATGGGACTT
TCCTACTTGGCAGTACATCTACGTATTAGTCATCGCTATTACCATGGTGATGCGGTTTTGGCAGTACATC
AATGGGCGTGGATAGCGGTTTGACTCACGGGGATTTCCAAGTCTCCACCCCATTGACGTCAATGGGAGTT
TGTTTTGGCACCAAAATCAACGGGACTTTCCAAAATGTCGTAACAACTCCGCCCCATTGACGCAAATGGG
CGGTAGGCGTGTACGGTGGGAGGTCTATATAAGCAGAGCTCGTTTAGTGAACCGTCAGATCGCCTGGAGA
CGCCATCCACGCTGTTTTGACCTCCATAGAAGACACCGGGACCGATCCAGCCTCCGCGGCCGGGAACGGT
GCATTGGAACGCGGATTCCCCGTGCCAAGAGTGACGTAAGTACCGCCTATAGAGTCTATAGGCCCACCCC
CTTGGCTTCGTTAGAACGCGGCTACAATTAATACATAACCTTATGTATCATACACATACGATTTAGGTGA
CACTATAGAATAACATCCACTTTGCCTTTCTCTCCACAGGTGTCCACTCCCAGGTCCAACTGCACCTCGG
TTCTATCGAAAACGCGCCTGCTAGCGCCACCATGAAGACCATCATTGCCCTGAGCTACATCTTCTGCCTG
GTGTTCGCTGCGGCCGCCTGGGCTCATGTTGGAGGACAGGATAAGCCTTTCTGCAGCGCCTGGCCTTCTG
CTGTTGTTCCTCAAGGCGGACACGTGACCCTGCGGTGTCACTACAGACGGGGCTTCAACATCTTCACCCT
GTACAAGAAAGACGGCGTGCCCGTGCCTGAGCTGTACAACAGAATCTTCTGGAACAGCTTCCTGATCAGC
CCCGTGACACCAGCTCACGCCGGCACATACAGATGCAGAGGCTTTCACCCTCACAGCCCCACAGAGTGGT
CCGCTCCATCTAACCCTCTGGTCATCATGGTCACCGGCCTGTACGAGAAGCCTAGCCTGACAGCTAGACC
CGGACCTACAGTTAGAGCCGGCGAGAATGTGACACTGAGCTGCAGCAGCCAGAGCAGCTTCGACATCTAC
CACCTGAGCAGAGAGGGCGAAGCCCACGAACTTAGACTGCCTGCCGTGCCTAGCATCAACGGCACCTTTC
AGGCCGATTTTCCACTGGGACCTGCCACACACGGCGAGACTTACAGATGCTTTGGCAGCTTCCACGGCAG
CCCTTACGAGTGGTCTGATCCTAGCGATCCTCTGCCTGTGTCCGTGACAGGCAATCCTAGCAGCAGCTGG
CCATCTCCTACCGAGCCTAGCTTTAAGACCGGAATCGCCCGGCATCTGCATGGCGCGCCGGAAGATCAAG
TTGATCCAAGATTGATTGATGGCAAGGGCGGATCTCTGGAGGTGCTGTTCCAGGGACCAGGCGGAAGCGG
CAATCCCGGCGGCGATCTGGCCCCCCAGATGCTGCGCGAGCTGCAGGAGACCAATGCCGCCCTGCAGGAC
GTGCGCGAGCTGCTGCGCCACCGCGTGAAGGAGATCACCTTCCTGAAGAACACCGTGATGGAGTGCGACG
CCTGCGGTATGCAGCCCTCTAGAGGCTCCGGCTCCATCATCCCAGTTGAGGAGGAGAACCCGGACTTCTG
GAACCGCGAGGCAGCCGAGGCCCTGGGTGCCGCCAAGAAGCTGCAGCCTGCACAGACAGCCGCCAAGAAC
CTCATCATCTTCCTGGGCGATGGGATGGGGGTGTCTACGGTGACAGCTGCCAGGATCCTAAAAGGGCAGA
AGAAGGACAAACTGGGGCCTGAGATACCCCTGGCCATGGACCGCTTCCCATATGTGGCTCTGTCCAAGAC
ATACAATGTAGACAAACATGTGCCAGACAGTGGAGCCACAGCCACGGCCTACCTGTGCGGGGTCAAGGGC
AACTTCCAGACCATTGGCTTGAGTGCAGCCGCCCGCTTTAACCAGTGCAACACGACACGCGGCAACGAGG
TCATCTCCGTGATGAATCGGGCCAAGAAAGCAGGGAAGTCAGTGGGAGTGGTAACCACCACACGAGTGCA
GCACGCCTCGCCAGCCGGCACCTACGCCCACACGGTGAACCGCAACTGGTACTCGGACGCCGACGTGCCT
GCCTCGGCCCGCCAGGAGGGGTGCCAGGACATCGCTACGCAGCTCATCTCCAACATGGACATTGACGTGA
TCCTAGGTGGAGGCCGAAAGTACATGTTTCGCATGGGAACCCCAGACCCTGAGTACCCAGATGACTACAG
CCAAGGTGGGACCAGGCTGGACGGGAAGAATCTGGTGCAGGAATGGCTGGCGAAGCGCCAGGGTGCCCGG
TATGTGTGGAACCGCACTGAGCTCATGCAGGCTTCCCTGGACCCGTCTGTGACCCATCTCATGGGTCTCT
TTGAGCCTGGAGACATGAAATACGAGATCCACCGAGACTCCACACTGGACCCCTCCCTGATGGAGATGAC
AGAGGCTGCCCTGCGCCTGCTGAGCAGGAACCCCCGCGGCTTCTTCCTCTTCGTGGAGGGTGGTCGCATC
GACCATGGTCATCATGAAAGCAGGGCTTACCGGGCACTGACTGAGACGATCATGTTCGACGACGCCATTG
AGAGGGCGGGCCAGCTCACCAGCGAGGAGGACACGCTGAGCCTCGTCACTGCCGACCACTCCCACGTCTT
CTCCTTCGGAGGCTACCCCCTGCGAGGGAGCTCCATCTTCGGGCTGGCCCCTGGCAAGGCCCGGGACAGG
AAGGCCTACACGGTCCTCCTATACGGAAACGGTCCAGGCTATGTGCTCAAGGACGGCGCCCGGCCGGATG
TTACCGAGAGCGAGAGCGGGAGCCCCGAGTATCGGCAGCAGTCAGCAGTGCCCCTGGACGAAGAGACCCA
CGCAGGCGAGGACGTGGCGGTGTTCGCGCGCGGCCCGCAGGCGCACCTGGTTCACGGCGTGCAGGAGCAG
ACCTTCATAGCGCACGTCATGGCCTTCGCCGCCTGCCTGGAGCCCTACACCGCCTGCGACCTGGCGCCCC
CCGCCGGCACCACCGACGCCGCGCACCCGGGTGGCGGAGGACTGAACGACATCTTCGAGGCTCAGAAAAT
CGAATGGCACGAACATCACCATCACCATCACCATCACCATTAAGGCCGGCCTGTAGTCACTGGCACAACG
CGTTACCCGGTAAGCCAATCGGGTATACACGGTCGTCATACTGCAGACAGGGTTCTTCTACTTTGCAAGA
TAGTCTTGAGTAGTAAAATAAATAGATAGAGAAAATCAGCCTCGACTGTGCCTTCTAGTTGCCAGCCATC
TGTTGTTTGCCCCTCCCCCGTGCCTTCCTTGACCCTGGAAGGTGCCACTCCCACTGTCCTTTCCTAATAA
AATGAGGAAATTGCATCACAACACTCAACCCTATCTCGGTCTATTCTTTTGATTTATAAGGGATTTTGCC
GATTTCGGCCTATTGGTTAAAAAATGAGCTGATTTAACAAAAATTTAACGCGAATTAATTCTGTGGAATG
TGTGTCAGTTAGGGTGTGGAAAGTCCCCAGGCTCCCCAGCAGGCAGAAGTATGCAAAGCATGCATCTCAA
TTAGTCAGCAACCAGGTGTGGAAAGTCCCCAGGCTCCCCAGCAGGCAGAAGTATGCAAAGCATGCATCTC
AATTAGTCAGCAACCATAGTCCCGCCCCTAACTCCGCCCATCCCGCCCCTAACTCCGCCCAGTTCCGCCC
ATTCTCCGCCCCATGGCTGACTAATTTTTTTTATTTATGCAGAGGCCGAGGCCGCCTCTGCCTCTGAGCT
ATTCCAGAAGTAGTGAGGAGGCTTTTTTGGAGGCCTAGGCTTTTGCAAAAAGCTCCCGGGAGCTTGTATA
TCCATTTTCGGATCTGATCAGCACGTGTTGACAATTAATCATCGGCATAGTATATCGGCATAGTATAATA
CGACAAGGTGAGGAACTAAACCATGACCGAGTACAAGCCCACGGTGCGCCTCGCCACCCGCGACGACGTC
CCCAGGGCCGTACGCACCCTCGCCGCCGCGTTCGCCGACTACCCCGCCACGCGCCACACCGTCGATCCGG
ACCGCCACATCGAGCGGGTCACCGAGCTGCAAGAACTCTTCCTCACGCGCGTCGGGCTCGACATCGGCAA
GGTGTGGGTCGCGGACGACGGCGCCGCGGTGGCGGTCTGGACCACGCCGGAGAGCGTCGAAGCGGGGGCG
GTGTTCGCCGAGATCGGCCCGCGCATGGCCGAGTTGAGCGGTTCCCGGCTGGCCGCGCAGCAACAGATGG
AAGGCCTCCTGGCGCCGCACCGGCCCAAGGAGCCCGCGTGGTTCCTGGCCACCGTCGGCGTCTCGCCCGA
CCACCAGGGCAAGGGTCTGGGCAGCGCCGTCGTGCTCCCCGGAGTGGAGGCGGCCGAGCGCGCCGGGGTG
CCCGCCTTCCTGGAGACATCCGCGCCCCGCAACCTCCCCTTCTACGAGCGGCTCGGCTTCACCGTCACCG
CCGACGTCGAGGTGCCCGAAGGACCGCGCACCTGGTGCATGACCCGCAAGCCCGGTGCCTGACACGTGCT
ACGAGATTTCGATTCCACCGCCGCCTTCTATGAAAGGTTGGGCTTCGGAATCGTTTTCCGGGACGCCGGC
TGGATGATCCTCCAGCGCGGGGATCTCATGCTGGAGTTCTTCGCCCACCCCAACTTGTTTATTGCAGCTT
ATAATGGTTACAAATAAAGCAATAGCATCACAAATTTCACAAATAAAGCATTTTTTTCACTGCATTCTAG
TTGTGGTTTGTCCAAACTCATCAATGTATCTTATCATGTCTGTATACCGTCGACCTCTAGCTAGAGCTTG
GCGTAATCATGGTCATTACCAATGCTTAATCAGTGAGGCACCTATCTCAGCGATCTGTCTATTTCGTTCA
TCCATAGTTGCCTGACTCCCCGTCGTGTAGATAACTACGATACGGGAGGGCTTACCATCTGGCCCCAGCG
CTGCGATGATACCGCGAGAACCACGCTCACCGGCTCCGGATTTATCAGCAATAAACCAGCCAGCCGGAAG
GGCCGAGCGCAGAAGTGGTCCTGCAACTTTATCCGCCTCCATCCAGTCTATTAATTGTTGCCGGGAAGCT
AGAGTAAGTAGTTCGCCAGTTAATAGTTTGCGCAACGTTGTTGCCATCGCTACAGGCATCGTGGTGTCAC
GCTCGTCGTTTGGTATGGCTTCATTCAGCTCCGGTTCCCAACGATCAAGGCGAGTTACATGATCCCCCAT
GTTGTGCAAAAAAGCGGTTAGCTCCTTCGGTCCTCCGATCGTTGTCAGAAGTAAGTTGGCCGCAGTGTTA
TCACTCATGGTTATGGCAGCACTGCATAATTCTCTTACTGTCATGCCATCCGTAAGATGCTTTTCTGTGA
CTGGTGAGTACTCAACCAAGTCATTCTGAGAATAGTGTATGCGGCGACCGAGTTGCTCTTGCCCGGCGTC
AATACGGGATAATACCGCGCCACATAGCAGAACTTTAAAAGTGCTCATCATTGGAAAACGTTCTTCGGGG
CGAAAACTCTCAAGGATCTTACCGCTGTTGAGATCCAGTTCGATGTAACCCACTCGTGCACCCAACTGAT
CTTCAGCATCTTTTACTTTCACCAGCGTTTCTGGGTGAGCAAAAACAGGAAGGCAAAATGCCGCAAAAAA
GGGAATAAGGGCGACACGGAAATGTTGAATACTCATATTCTTCCTT
