>Addgene plasmid #157226 | pD649-HAsp-KIR2DL4-COMP5AP-AviTag-9xHis | depositor partial sequence | sequence record 303562 | insert (extracellular domain)
TGGGCTCATGTTGGAGGACAGGATAAGCCTTTCTGCAGCGCCTGGCCTTCTGCTGTTGTTCCTCAAGGCG
GACACGTGACCCTGCGGTGTCACTACAGACGGGGCTTCAACATCTTCACCCTGTACAAGAAAGACGGCGT
GCCCGTGCCTGAGCTGTACAACAGAATCTTCTGGAACAGCTTCCTGATCAGCCCCGTGACACCAGCTCAC
GCCGGCACATACAGATGCAGAGGCTTTCACCCTCACAGCCCCACAGAGTGGTCCGCTCCATCTAACCCTC
TGGTCATCATGGTCACCGGCCTGTACGAGAAGCCTAGCCTGACAGCTAGACCCGGACCTACAGTTAGAGC
CGGCGAGAATGTGACACTGAGCTGCAGCAGCCAGAGCAGCTTCGACATCTACCACCTGAGCAGAGAGGGC
GAAGCCCACGAACTTAGACTGCCTGCCGTGCCTAGCATCAACGGCACCTTTCAGGCCGATTTTCCACTGG
GACCTGCCACACACGGCGAGACTTACAGATGCTTTGGCAGCTTCCACGGCAGCCCTTACGAGTGGTCTGA
TCCTAGCGATCCTCTGCCTGTGTCCGTGACAGGCAATCCTAGCAGCAGCTGGCCATCTCCTACCGAGCCT
AGCTTTAAGACCGGAATCGCCCGGCATCTGCAT
